>Addgene plasmid #113253 | pAW091 | addgene full sequence | sequence record 217955 | Addgene NGS Result
AATAAATGCAGTAATACAGGGGCTTTTCAAGACTGAAGTCTAGCTGAGACAAATAGTGCGATTACAAAAT
TTTTTAGACAAAAATAGTCTACGAGGTTTTAGAGCTATGCTGTTTTGAATGGTCCCAAAACTGCGCTGGT
TGATTTCTTCTTGCGCTTTTTGTTTTAGAGCTATGCTGTTTTGAATGGTCCCAAAACTTATATGAACATA
ACTCAATTTGTAAAAAAGTTTTAGAGCTATGCTGTTTTGAATGGTCCCAAAACAGGAATATCCGCAATAA
TTAATTGCGCTCTGTTTTAGAGCTATGCTGTTTTGAATGGTCCCAAAACAGTGCCGAGGAAAAATTAGGT
GCGCTTGGCGTTTTAGAGCTATGCTGTTTTGAATGGTCCCAAAACTAAATTTGTTTAGCAGGTAAACCGT
GCTTTGTTTTAGAGCTATGCTGTTTTGAATGGTCCCAAAACTTCAGCACACTGAGACTTGTTGAGTTCCA
TGTTTTAGAGCTATGCTGTTTTGAATGGTCTCCATTCAACATTGCCGATGATAACTTGAGAAAGAGACAT
GTGAGCAAAAGGCCAGCAAAAGGCCAGGAACCGTAAAAAGGCCGCGTTGCTGGCGTTTTTCCATAGGCTC
CGCCCCCCTGACGAGCATCACAAAAATCGACGCTCAAGTCAGAGGTGGCGAAACCCGACAGGACTATAAA
GATACCAGGCGTTTCCCCCTGGAAGCTCCCTCGTGCGCTCTCCTGTTCCGACCCTGCCGCTTACCGGATA
CCTGTCCGCCTTTCTCCCTTCGGGAAGCGTGGCGCTTTCTCATAGCTCACGCTGTAGGTATCTCAGTTCG
GTGTAGGTCGTTCGCTCCAAGCTGGGCTGTGTGCACGAACCCCCCGTTCAGCCCGACCGCTGCGCCTTAT
CCGGTAACTATCGTCTTGAGTCCAACCCGGTAAGACACGACTTATCGCCACTGGCAGCAGCCACTGGTAA
CAGGATTAGCAGAGCGAGGTATGTAGGCGGTGCTACAGAGTTCTTGAAGTGGTGGCCTAACTACGGCTAC
ACTAGAAGAACAGTATTTGGTATCTGCGCTCTGCTGAAGCCAGTTACCTTCGGAAAAAGAGTTGGTAGCT
CTTGATCCGGCAAACAAACCACCGCTGGTAGCGGTGGTTTTTTTGTTTGCAAGCAGCAGATTACGCGCAG
AAAAAAAGGATCTCAAGAAGATCCTTTGATCTTTTCTACGGGGTCTGACGCTCAGTGGAACGAAAACTCA
CGTTAAGGGATTTTGGTCATGAGATTATCAAAAAGGATCTTCACCTAGATCCTTTTAAATTAAAAATGAA
GTTTTAAATCAATCTAAAGTATATATGAGTAAACTTGGTCTGACAGTTACCAATGCTTAATCAGTGAGGC
ACCTATCTCAGCGATCTGTCTATTTCGTTCATCCATAGTTGCCTGACTCCCCGTCGTGTAGATAACTACG
ATACGGGAGGGCTTACCATCTGGCCCCAGTGCTGCAATGATACCGCGAGACCCACGCTCACCGGCTCCAG
ATTTATCAGCAATAAACCAGCCAGCCGGAAGGGCCGAGCGCAGAAGTGGTCCTGCAACTTTATCCGCCTC
CATCCAGTCTATTAATTGTTGCCGGGAAGCTAGAGTAAGTAGTTCGCCAGTTAATAGTTTGCGCAACGTT
GTTGCCATTGCTACAGGCATCGTGGTGTCACGCTCGTCGTTTGGTATGGCTTCATTCAGCTCCGGTTCCC
AACGATCAAGGCGAGTTACATGATCCCCCATGTTGTGCAAAAAAGCGGTTAGCTCCTTCGGTCCTCCGAT
CGTTGTCAGAAGTAAGTTGGCCGCAGTGTTATCACTCATGGTTATGGCAGCACTGCATAATTCTCTTACT
GTCATGCCATCCGTAAGATGCTTTTCTGTGACTGGTGAGTACTCAACCAAGTCATTCTGAGAATAGTGTA
TGCGGCGACCGAGTTGCTCTTGCCCGGCGTCAATACGGGATAATACCGCGCCACATAGCAGAACTTTAAA
AGTGCTCATCATTGGAAAACGTTCTTCGGGGCGAAAACTCTCAAGGATCTTACCGCTGTTGAGATCCAGT
TCGATGTAACCCACTCGTGCACCCAACTGATCTTCAGCATCTTTTACTTTCACCAGCGTTTCTGGGTGAG
CAAAAACAGGAAGGCAAAATGCCGCAAAAAAGGGAATAAGGGCGACACGGAAATGTTGAATACTCATACT
CTTCCTTTTTCAATATTATTGAAGCATTTATCAGGGTTATTGTCTCATGAGCGGATACATATTTGAATGT
ATTTAGAAAAATAAACAAATAGGGGTTCCGCGCACATTTCCCCGAAAAGTGCCACCTGACGTCTAAGAAA
CCATTATTATCATGACATTAACCTATAAAAATAGGCGTATCACGAGGCCCTTTCGTCTCGCGCGTTTCGG
TGATGACGGTGAAAACCTCTGACACATGCAGCTCCCGGAGACGGTCACAGCTTGTCTGTAAGCGGATGCC
GGGAGCAGACAAGCCCGTCAGGGCGCGTCAGCGGGTGTTGGCGGGTGTCGGGGCTGGCTTAACTATGCGG
CATCAGAGCAGATTGTACTGAGAGTGCACCATATGCGGTGTGAAATACCGCACAGATGCGTAAGGAGAAA
ATACCGCATCAGGCGCCATTCGCCATTCAGGCTGCGCAACTGTTGGGAAGGGCGATCGGTGCGGGCCTCT
TCGCTATTACGCCAGCTGGCGAAAGGGGGATGTGCTGCAAGGCGATTAAGTTGGGTAACGCCAGGGTTTT
CCCAGTCACGACGTTGTAAAACGACGGCCAGTGAATTCTACTCTT
Features (pLannotate 1.2.2; 14 found; start..end, strand, type, name):
     96..131     +  repeat_region  DR: direct repeat for the Streptococcus pyogenes CRISPR/Cas system
    162..197     +  repeat_region  DR: direct repeat for the Streptococcus pyogenes CRISPR/Cas system
    228..263     +  repeat_region  DR: direct repeat for the Streptococcus pyogenes CRISPR/Cas system
    294..329     +  repeat_region  DR: direct repeat for the Streptococcus pyogenes CRISPR/Cas system
    360..395     +  repeat_region  DR: direct repeat for the Streptococcus pyogenes CRISPR/Cas system
    426..461     +  repeat_region  DR: direct repeat for the Streptococcus pyogenes CRISPR/Cas system
    492..520     +  repeat_region  DR (fragment): direct repeat for the Streptococcus pyogenes CRISPR/Cas system
    618..1206    -  rep_origin     ori: high-copy-number ColE1/pMB1/pBR322/pUC origin of replication
   1377..2237    -  CDS            AmpR: β-lactamase; bla; confers resistance to ampicillin, carbenicillin, and related antibiotics
   2238..2342    -  promoter       AmpR promoter: bla
   2437..2472    +  CDS            rop (fragment): Rop protein, which maintains plasmids at low copy number; rop
   2574..2673    +  misc_feature   bom (fragment): basis of mobility region from pBR322
   2679..2836    -  CDS            lacZα (fragment): LacZα fragment of β-galactosidase; lacZ fragment
   2839..95      +  misc_feature   crRNA leader (across the origin): crRNA leader sequence for the Streptococcus pyogenes CRISPR/Cas system
