[The description below was written by a language model from this plasmid's Addgene catalogue record and pLannotate feature annotations shown in this document.]
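Description:
pAW091 is a small, high-copy bacterial plasmid (2,845 bp) built on the pUC19 backbone and carrying a segment of the Streptococcus pyogenes CRISPR locus. It is catalogued as an "integration substrate" rather than an expression vector, and no promoter is recorded for the insert. Propagation in E. coli relies on the ColE1/pMB1-type pUC origin of replication. Selection is by ampicillin, through the β-lactamase gene driven by its native bla promoter. The CRISPR fragment was cloned between the EcoRI and AflIII sites, which removed part of the pUC19 sequence. Only a truncated lacZα fragment is annotated, so blue/white screening is unlikely to be functional. The short rop and bom fragments in the annotation appear to be residual backbone matches rather than working elements.

The insert is listed as 569 bp. It comprises the S. pyogenes crRNA leader sequence, which spans the numbering origin of the sequence record, followed directly by the repeat-spacer array. Six full 36-bp direct repeats are annotated at a regular 66-bp period, leaving about 30 bp of spacer between each, and a seventh, partial repeat ends the array. In native CRISPR systems, the leader-proximal repeat is where the Cas1–Cas2 integrase inserts new spacers during immune adaptation. A plasmid with an intact leader and array therefore provides a defined target DNA for this reaction. This fits the vector-type designation and the associated study on CRISPR immune adaptation, so pAW091 most likely serves as target DNA for spacer integration assays examining site specificity at the leader-repeat junction. The record does not describe the exact assay format.
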