Addgene plasmid #113253: pAW091
Purpose: pUC19 backbone with S. pyogenes CRISPR array
Depositing lab: Jennifer Doudna. Publication: Protecting genome integrity during CRISPR immune adaptation. Wright AV, Doudna JA. Nat Struct Mol Biol. 2016 Oct;23(10):876-883. doi: 10.1038/nsmb.3289. Epub 2016 Sep 5. PubMed 27595346.
Backbone
  Vector backbone: pUC19
  Backbone size w/o insert (bp): 2686
  Total vector size (bp): 2845
  Vector type: Integration substrate
Growth in bacteria
  Bacterial resistance: Ampicillin, 100 μg/mL
  Growth temperature: 37°C
  Growth strain: DH5alpha
  Copy number: High Copy
Gene/Insert
  Gene/Insert name: S. pyogenes CRISPR array
  Species: S. pyogenes
  Insert size (bp): 569
  GenBank ID: NC_002737.2
  Promoter: NA
  Cloning method: Restriction Enzyme; 5′ cloning site EcoRI (unknown if destroyed); 3′ cloning site AflIII (unknown if destroyed)
  Sequencing primers: 5′ gtaaaacgacggccagt; 3′ na
Terms and licenses: Academic/Nonprofit Terms; Industry Terms: Not Available to Industry
How to cite: pAW091 was a gift from Jennifer Doudna (Addgene plasmid # 113253 ; http://n2t.net/addgene:113253 ; RRID:Addgene_113253)
